Addgene plasmid #87220: pRS414 Hsh155 WT
Purpose: Encodes Hsh155 WT for expression in yeast
Depositing lab: Aaron Hoskins. Depositing organization: University of Wisconsin, Madison. Publication: SF3b1 mutations associated with myelodysplastic syndromes alter the fidelity of branchsite selection in yeast. Carrocci TJ, Zoerner DM, Paulson JC, Hoskins AA. Nucleic Acids Res. 2017 Jan 6. pii: gkw1349. doi: 10.1093/nar/gkw1349. PubMed 28062854.
Backbone
  Vector backbone: pRS414
  Backbone manufacturer: ATCC
  Backbone size w/o insert (bp): 4788
  Total vector size (bp): 8124
  Vector type: Bacterial Expression, Yeast Expression
  Selectable markers: TRP1
Growth in bacteria
  Bacterial resistance: Ampicillin, 100 μg/mL
  Growth temperature: 37°C
  Growth strain: DH5alpha
  Copy number: Unknown
Gene/Insert
  Gene/Insert name: HSH155
  Species: S. cerevisiae (budding yeast)
  Insert size (bp): 3426
  GenBank ID: NP_014015.1
  Entrez Gene: HSH155 (a.k.a. YMR288W)
  Cloning method: Restriction Enzyme; 5′ cloning site XhoI (not destroyed); 3′ cloning site SacI (not destroyed)
  Sequencing primers: 5′ TGTAAAACGACGGCCAGT; 3′ CAGGAAACAGCTATGAC
Terms and licenses: Academic/Nonprofit Terms; Industry Terms: Not Available to Industry
How to cite: pRS414 Hsh155 WT was a gift from Aaron Hoskins (Addgene plasmid # 87220 ; http://n2t.net/addgene:87220 ; RRID:Addgene_87220)
