[The description below was written by a language model from this plasmid's Addgene catalogue record and pLannotate feature annotations shown in this document.]
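Description:
pRS414 Hsh155 WT is an E. coli–yeast shuttle plasmid built on the pRS414 backbone that carries the wild-type Saccharomyces cerevisiae HSH155 gene (YMR288W) for expression in budding yeast. In bacteria it replicates from a high-copy ColE1/pUC-type origin and is selected with ampicillin through the AmpR β-lactamase cassette. An f1 origin is also present, which allows single-stranded DNA production. In yeast, the CEN6/ARS element makes it a centromeric, stably segregating low-copy plasmid. The TRP1 marker, with its own promoter, allows selection in tryptophan-auxotrophic strains.

The insert of roughly 3.4 kb was cloned between XhoI and SacI in the polylinker, interrupting the lacZα region, and is flanked by the backbone's T7 and T3 promoters and lac promoter/operator elements. The annotated HSH155 coding sequence spans about 2.9 kb. About 280 bp of unannotated sequence lies upstream of it, and the downstream sequence includes a short fragment matching ABZ2. This layout suggests that a genomic fragment with native flanking regions was cloned, but the record does not name the promoter or terminator driving expression in yeast, and no epitope tag is annotated.

Hsh155 is the yeast orthologue of the human SF3b1 spliceosomal protein, which contacts the pre-mRNA on both sides of the branch site early in spliceosome assembly. The associated study examined how SF3b1 mutations linked to myelodysplastic syndromes affect the fidelity of branch-site selection in yeast. In that context this plasmid most plausibly supplies the wild-type reference allele for comparison with mutant versions.
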