Features (pLannotate 1.2.2; 19 found; start..end, strand, type, name):
    137..186     +  misc_feature   bom (fragment): basis of mobility region from pBR322
    324..471     +  promoter       TRP1 promoter: S. cerevisiae TRP1
    472..1146    +  CDS            TRP1: phosphoribosylanthranilate isomerase, required for tryptophan biosynthesis; S. cerevisiae TRP1; yeast auxotrophic marker
   1197..1248    +  misc_feature   bom (fragment): basis of mobility region from pBR322
   1276..1704    -  rep_origin     f1 ori (sequence partly withheld): f1 bacteriophage origin of replication; arrow indicates direction of (+) strand synthesis
   1708..1863    -  CDS            lacZα (fragment): LacZα fragment of β-galactosidase; lacZ fragment
   1871..1889    +  promoter       T7 promoter: promoter for bacteriophage T7 RNA polymerase
   2170..5082    +  CDS            HSH155: SF3B1_YEAST - Experimental evidence at protein level: Swiss-Prot protein existence level 1. Contacts pre-mRNA on both sides of the branch site early in spliceosome assembly. From Saccharomyces cerevisiae (strain ATCC 204508 / S288c) (Baker's yeast).
   5284..5337    +  CDS            ABZ2 (fragment): PABC_YEAST - Experimental evidence at protein level: Swiss-Prot protein existence level 1. Converts 4-amino-4-deoxychorismate into 4-aminobenzoate (PABA) and pyruvate. From Saccharomyces cerevisiae (strain ATCC 204508 / S288c) (Baker's yeast).
   5354..5372    -  promoter       T3 promoter: promoter for bacteriophage T3 RNA polymerase
   5417..5433    -  protein_bind   lac operator: The lac repressor binds to the lac operator to inhibit transcription in E. coli. This inhibition can be relieved by adding lactose or isopropyl-β-D-thiogalactopyranoside (IPTG). lac repressor encoded by lacI
   5441..5471    -  promoter       lac promoter: promoter for the E. coli lac operon
   5486..5507    -  protein_bind   CAP binding site: CAP binding activates transcription in the presence of cAMP. E. coli catabolite activator protein
   5520..5612    -  CDS            lacI (fragment): lac repressor; lacI; The lac repressor binds to the lac operator to inhibit transcription in E. coli. This inhibition can be relieved by adding lactose or isopropyl-β-D-thiogalactopyranoside (IPTG).
   5795..6383    -  rep_origin     ori: high-copy-number ColE1/pMB1/pBR322/pUC origin of replication
   6554..7414    -  CDS            AmpR: β-lactamase; bla; confers resistance to ampicillin, carbenicillin, and related antibiotics
   7415..7519    -  promoter       AmpR promoter: bla
   7556..8059    +  misc_feature   CEN/ARS: S. cerevisiae CEN6 centromere fused to an autonomously replicating sequence
   8127..35      +  CDS            rop (fragment) (across the origin): Rop protein, which maintains plasmids at low copy number; rop
>Addgene plasmid #87220 | pRS414 Hsh155 WT | addgene full sequence | sequence record 182526 | Addgene NGS Result
TCGCGCGTTTCGGTGATGACGGTGAAAACCTCTGACACATGCAGCTCCCGGAGACGGTCACAGCTTGTCT
GTAAGCGGATGCCGGGAGCAGACAAGCCCGTCAGGGCGCGTCAGCGGGTGTTGGCGGGTGTCGGGGCTGG
CTTAACTATGCGGCATCAGAGCAGATTGTACTGAGAGTGCACCATAGATCACGACATTACTATATATATA
ATATAGGAAGCATTTAATAGAACAGCATCGTAATATATGTGTACTTTGCAGTTATGACGCCAGATGGCAG
TAGTGGAAGATATTCTTTATTGAAAAATAGCTTGTCACCTTACGTACAATCTTGATCCGGAGCTTTTCTT
TTTTTGCCGATTAAGAATTAATTCGGTCGAAAAAAGAAAAGGAGAGGGCCAAGAGGGAGGGCATTGGTGA
CTATTGAGCACGTGAGTATACGTGATTAAGCACACAAAGGCAGCTTGGAGTATGTCTGTTATTAATTTCA
CAGGTAGTTCTGGTCCATTGGTGAAAGTTTGCGGCTTGCAGAGCACAGAGGCCGCAGAATGTGCTCTAGA
TTCCGATGCTGACTTGCTGGGTATTATATGTGTGCCCAATAGAAAGAGAACAATTGACCCGGTTATTGCA
AGGAAAATTTCAAGTCTTGTAAAAGCATATAAAAATAGTTCAGGCACTCCGAAATACTTGGTTGGCGTGT
TTCGTAATCAACCTAAGGAGGATGTTTTGGCTCTGGTCAATGATTACGGCATTGATATCGTCCAACTGCA
TGGAGATGAGTCGTGGCAAGAATACCAAGAGTTCCTCGGTTTGCCAGTTATTAAAAGACTCGTATTTCCA
AAAGACTGCAACATACTACTCAGTGCAGCTTCACAGAAACCTCATTCGTTTATTCCCTTGTTTGATTCAG
AAGCAGGTGGGACAGGTGAACTTTTGGATTGGAACTCGATTTCTGACTGGGTTGGAAGGCAAGAGAGCCC
CGAAAGCTTACATTTTATGTTAGCTGGTGGACTGACGCCAGAAAATGTTGGTGATGCGCTTAGATTAAAT
GGCGTTATTGGTGTTGATGTAAGCGGAGGTGTGGAGACAAATGGTGTAAAAGACTCTAACAAAATAGCAA
ATTTCGTCAAAAATGCTAAGAAATAGGTTATTACTGAGTAGTATTTATTTAAGTATTGTTTGTGCACTTG
CCGATCTATGCGGTGTGAAATACCGCACAGATGCGTAAGGAGAAAATACCGCATCAGGAAATTGTAAGCG
TTAATATTTTGTTAAAATTCGCGTTAAATTTTTGTTAAATCAGCTCATTTTTTAACCAATAGGCCGAAAT
CGGCAAAATCCCTTATAAATCAAAAGAATAGACCGAGATAGGGT
[37 nt withheld, positions 1375-1411]
AAAGAACGTGGACTCCAACGTCAAAGG
[49 nt withheld, positions 1439-1487]
T
[91 nt withheld, positions 1489-1579]
G
[124 nt withheld, positions 1581-1704]
CCATTCGCCATTCAGGCTGCGCAACTGTTGGGAAGGGCGATCGGTGCGGGCCTCTTCGCTATTACGCCAG
CTGGCGAAAGGGGGATGTGCTGCAAGGCGATTAAGTTGGGTAACGCCAGGGTTTTCCCAGTCACGACGTT
GTAAAACGACGGCCAGTGAGCGCGCGTAATACGACTCACTATAGGGCGAATTGGGTACCGGGCCCCCCCC
TCGAGCATGTACTTTCCGCCTAACTACCATCACCTGTCTTTATTTATTCCGCTGACAGATATGCACAACC
AATTATCGTCTCTTGAAAGCTTTTTAGACGTGATTGCTGTTATTTGGCACGTTGTTAGTATTTAAGCTTA
TTCGGGTTTGCATTGATATTTGCCCGAGCAGAAATCTCCTTCTCGATGAGTTAGAACTGAAACATCTCTT
CAATTACTTATACATAATAAACATAGAAAGCCAGGACCTGTCATCATGAGTCATCCGATTCAATTTGTAA
ACGCTAATAATAGCGATAAGAGCCACCAATTAGGCGGTCAATATTCTATTCCTCAGGATTTGAGGGAAAA
CCTGCAGAAAGAAGCTGCACGTATTGGTGAGAACGAAAAAGATGTGCTACAGGAAAAAATGGAAACTAGG
ACAGTGCAAAATCGAGAGGATTCATACCACAAAAGAAGGTTTGATATGAAGTTTGAGCCGGATTCCGATA
CACAAACTGTTACGTCTTCAGAAAATACCCAAGACGCTGTCGTGCCAAGGAAAAGAAAATCTCGTTGGGA
TGTAAAAGGGTACGAGCCACCTGATGAATCTTCAACAGCGGTCAAAGAAAACTCTGATAGTGCTTTGGTT
AATGTAGAAGGAATCCATGATTTGATGTTTTTTAAACCTTCTGACCATAAATATTTCGCCGACGTTATAT
CCAAAAAACCCATAGATGAGTTAAATAAGGATGAAAAGAAAGAAAGAACCCTGTCGATGTTACTTCTGAA
AATAAAAAATGGCAATACAGCGAGTAGGAGGACTTCTATGCGGATTTTAACCGATAAAGCTGTTACATTT
GGTCCAGAAATGATATTTAACCGCTTATTGCCCATATTACTAGACAGAAGTTTGGAAGACCAGGAAAGAC
ATCTAATGATCAAGACCATAGATCGCGTCCTTTACCAGCTAGGAGATTTAACAAAACCTTACGTTCACAA
AATACTTGTAGTAGCTGCCCCATTGCTAATAGATGAAGATCCAATGGTTCGTTCAACAGGCCAGGAGATA
ATCACCAATCTGTCTACAGTCGCTGGCCTAAAAACCATTCTAACAGTAATGAGACCTGATATTGAGAATG
AGGATGAGTATGTTAGAAATGTAACTTCAAGAGCGGCGGCTGTGGTGGCAAAAGCCCTTGGTGTTAATCA
ATTGCTTCCTTTCATCAATGCAGCATGCCACTCACGGAAGTCTTGGAAAGCAAGGCATACTGGCATAAAA
ATTGTGCAGCAAATAGGTATACTTTTGGGAATAGGTGTCTTGAATCATCTTACTGGGCTGATGAGTTGTA
TCAAAGACTGCCTAATGGATGATCACGTTCCGGTGCGAATTGTTACAGCACATACTTTATCAACACTAGC
AGAAAATTCTTATCCATATGGTATCGAAGTTTTCAACGTTGTACTGGAGCCATTATGGAAGGGTATAAGA
AGTCATCGTGGTAAAGTGCTATCTTCTTTTTTAAAAGCTGTTGGATCTATGATCCCATTGATGGACCCAG
AGTATGCCGGTTATTATACCACAGAAGCAATGAGAATAATTAGACGTGAATTCGACTCTCCCGATGATGA
AATGAAAAAGACCATTCTTTTAGTATTACAAAAATGTAGCGCTGTAGAATCCATAACGCCAAAATTTCTG
AGAGAAGAAATCGCGCCAGAATTCTTTCAAAAATTTTGGGTCAGACGAGTGGCATTGGATAGACCATTAA
ACAAAGTTGTTACATATACTACTGTTACATTAGCAAAGAAATTAGGTTGTTCTTATACCATTGATAAATT
ATTAACACCATTGAGAGATGAAGCTGAGCCGTTCAGAACAATGGCTGTCCATGCTGTTACTAGAACAGTA
AACTTATTAGGGACAGCAGATTTAGATGAGAGATTAGAAACGAGGCTTATTGATGCGCTCTTGATAGCAT
TTCAAGAACAAACAAATAGTGATTCTATAATCTTTAAAGGGTTTGGGGCAGTGACGGTGTCACTTGACAT
CCGTATGAAACCGTTTTTAGCACCCATTGTGAGTACGATTTTAAATCATTTAAAGCATAAAACTCCCTTG
GTTCGTCAACATGCAGCAGATCTATGTGCCATACTAATACCAGTCATCAAGAACTGTCACGAATTCGAAA
TGTTGAATAAATTGAACATTATATTGTATGAATCCTTAGGCGAAGTATATCCAGAGGTATTAGGTTCTAT
AATCAACGCTATGTACTGTATTACTAGCGTAATGGATTTGGATAAACTACAACCTCCTATTAATCAAATT
TTACCAACCTTAACTCCAATTTTAAGAAACAAGCATAGAAAAGTCGAAGTAAACACTATCAAATTTGTTG
GACTTATTGGTAAATTAGCACCTACCTATGCACCTCCTAAAGAATGGATGAGAATATGTTTTGAACTATT
AGAACTTTTGAAAAGTACAAATAAAGAAATAAGAAGATCAGCAAATGCCACGTTTGGATTCATTGCTGAA
GCAATTGGACCTCACGATGTTCTTGTTGCGTTATTGAACAATTTAAAGGTTCAAGAACGTCAGTTACGTG
TATGCACGGCTGTTGCTATCGGTATCGTTGCTAAAGTGTGTGGTCCTTACAACGTGCTGCCAGTAATCAT
GAATGAATACACAACACCAGAGACTAATGTTCAAAACGGTGTTCTCAAGGCCATGTCATTCATGTTTGAG
TACATTGGTAACATGTCTAAGGATTACATATACTTCATAACACCATTATTAGAAGATGCACTCACCGATA
GGGATTTAGTTCATCGTCAGACAGCGTCGAACGTAATAACCCACTTAGCTTTAAACTGTTCAGGTACAGG
TCACGAAGATGCCTTCATTCATTTAATGAATCTTCTAATACCCAATATTTTTGAAACTTCACCACATGCT
ATTATGCGTATTTTAGAAGGTTTGGAGGCACTGAGTCAAGCTCTTGGCCCTGGACTATTCATGAACTACA
TATGGGCAGGATTGTTCCATCCAGCGAAGAATGTAAGGAAAGCATTTTGGAGGGTGTATAATAACATGTA
CGTAATGTACCAGGACGCCATGGTACCTTTTTACCCCGTTACACCAGACAACAATGAAGAATATATAGAA
GAACTGGATTTAGTTCTGTGAATATATATAGAGCATATAAATAACCACAACTTGTAAGAATATTTTACTT
GACACACCTATATCATCACGTCACGATGCCTTCATAGATTATGATGAAATATAAACAGAACCTGCTATTG
GAAAAAAAAGGGCAGGAAAAAATTTTGTGAAAGTGAGTAAAAGAAAGATGAAGAGCGAGACATGGATAAT
AAGAAATAGATGTCACTAATGGACAATTGGAAGACTGATATGGAAAGTTACGATGAAGGAGGAGCTCCAG
CTTTTGTTCCCTTTAGTGAGGGTTAATTGCGCGCTTGGCGTAATCATGGTCATAGCTGTTTCCTGTGTGA
AATTGTTATCCGCTCACAATTCCACACAACATACGAGCCGGAAGCATAAAGTGTAAAGCCTGGGGTGCCT
AATGAGTGAGCTAACTCACATTAATTGCGTTGCGCTCACTGCCCGCTTTCCAGTCGGGAAACCTGTCGTG
CCAGCTGCATTAATGAATCGGCCAACGCGCGGGGAGAGGCGGTTTGCGTATTGGGCGCTCTTCCGCTTCC
TCGCTCACTGACTCGCTGCGCTCGGTCGTTCGGCTGCGGCGAGCGGTATCAGCTCACTCAAAGGCGGTAA
TACGGTTATCCACAGAATCAGGGGATAACGCAGGAAAGAACATGTGAGCAAAAGGCCAGCAAAAGGCCAG
GAACCGTAAAAAGGCCGCGTTGCTGGCGTTTTTCCATAGGCTCCGCCCCCCTGACGAGCATCACAAAAAT
CGACGCTCAAGTCAGAGGTGGCGAAACCCGACAGGACTATAAAGATACCAGGCGTTTCCCCCTGGAAGCT
CCCTCGTGCGCTCTCCTGTTCCGACCCTGCCGCTTACCGGATACCTGTCCGCCTTTCTCCCTTCGGGAAG
CGTGGCGCTTTCTCATAGCTCACGCTGTAGGTATCTCAGTTCGGTGTAGGTCGTTCGCTCCAAGCTGGGC
TGTGTGCACGAACCCCCCGTTCAGCCCGACCGCTGCGCCTTATCCGGTAACTATCGTCTTGAGTCCAACC
CGGTAAGACACGACTTATCGCCACTGGCAGCAGCCACTGGTAACAGGATTAGCAGAGCGAGGTATGTAGG
CGGTGCTACAGAGTTCTTGAAGTGGTGGCCTAACTACGGCTACACTAGAAGAACAGTATTTGGTATCTGC
GCTCTGCTGAAGCCAGTTACCTTCGGAAAAAGAGTTGGTAGCTCTTGATCCGGCAAACAAACCACCGCTG
GTAGCGGTGGTTTTTTTGTTTGCAAGCAGCAGATTACGCGCAGAAAAAAAGGATCTCAAGAAGATCCTTT
GATCTTTTCTACGGGGTCTGACGCTCAGTGGAACGAAAACTCACGTTAAGGGATTTTGGTCATGAGATTA
TCAAAAAGGATCTTCACCTAGATCCTTTTAAATTAAAAATGAAGTTTTAAATCAATCTAAAGTATATATG
AGTAAACTTGGTCTGACAGTTACCAATGCTTAATCAGTGAGGCACCTATCTCAGCGATCTGTCTATTTCG
TTCATCCATAGTTGCCTGACTCCCCGTCGTGTAGATAACTACGATACGGGAGGGCTTACCATCTGGCCCC
AGTGCTGCAATGATACCGCGAGACCCACGCTCACCGGCTCCAGATTTATCAGCAATAAACCAGCCAGCCG
GAAGGGCCGAGCGCAGAAGTGGTCCTGCAACTTTATCCGCCTCCATCCAGTCTATTAATTGTTGCCGGGA
AGCTAGAGTAAGTAGTTCGCCAGTTAATAGTTTGCGCAACGTTGTTGCCATTGCTACAGGCATCGTGGTG
TCACGCTCGTCGTTTGGTATGGCTTCATTCAGCTCCGGTTCCCAACGATCAAGGCGAGTTACATGATCCC
CCATGTTGTGCAAAAAAGCGGTTAGCTCCTTCGGTCCTCCGATCGTTGTCAGAAGTAAGTTGGCCGCAGT
GTTATCACTCATGGTTATGGCAGCACTGCATAATTCTCTTACTGTCATGCCATCCGTAAGATGCTTTTCT
GTGACTGGTGAGTACTCAACCAAGTCATTCTGAGAATAGTGTATGCGGCGACCGAGTTGCTCTTGCCCGG
CGTCAATACGGGATAATACCGCGCCACATAGCAGAACTTTAAAAGTGCTCATCATTGGAAAACGTTCTTC
GGGGCGAAAACTCTCAAGGATCTTACCGCTGTTGAGATCCAGTTCGATGTAACCCACTCGTGCACCCAAC
TGATCTTCAGCATCTTTTACTTTCACCAGCGTTTCTGGGTGAGCAAAAACAGGAAGGCAAAATGCCGCAA
AAAAGGGAATAAGGGCGACACGGAAATGTTGAATACTCATACTCTTCCTTTTTCAATATTATTGAAGCAT
TTATCAGGGTTATTGTCTCATGAGCGGATACATATTTGAATGTATTTAGAAAAATAAACAAATAGGGGTT
CCGCGCACATTTCCCCGAAAAGTGCCACCTGGGTCCTTTTCATCACGTGCTATAAAAATAATTATAATTT
AAATTTTTTAATATAAATATATAAATTAAAAATAGAAAGTAAAAAAAGAAATTAAAGAAAAAATAGTTTT
TGTTTTCCGAAGATGTAAAAGACTCTAGGGGGATCGCCAACAAATACTACCTTTTATCTTGCTCTTCCTG
CTCTCAGGTATTAATGCCGAATTGTTTCATCTTGTCTGTGTAGAAGACCACACACGAAAATCCTGTGATT
TTACATTTTACTTATCGTTAATCGAATGTATATCTATTTAATCTGCTTTTCTTGTCTAATAAATATATAT
GTAAAGTACGCTTTTTGTTGAAATTTTTTAAACCTTTGTTTATTTTTTTTTCTTCATTCCGTAACTCTTC
TACCTTCTTTATTTACTTTCTAAAATCCAAATACAAAACATAAAAATAAATAAACACAGAGTAAATTCCC
AAATTATTCCATCATTAAAAGATACGAGGCGCGTGTAAGTTACAGGCAAGCGATCCGTCTAAGAAACCAT
TATTATCATGACATTAACCTATAAAAATAGGCGTATCACGAGGCCCTTTCGTC
